>Addgene plasmid #110504 | ECFP-Rab5C-S35N | addgene full sequence | sequence record 210725 | Addgene NGS Result
CGTTACATAACTTACGGTAAATGGCCCGCCTGGCTGACCGCCCAACGACCCCCGCCCATTGACGTCAATA
ATGACGTATGTTCCCATAGTAACGCCAATAGGGACTTTCCATTGACGTCAATGGGTGGAGTATTTACGGT
AAACTGCCCACTTGGCAGTACATCAAGTGTATCATATGCCAAGTACGCCCCCTATTGACGTCAATGACGG
TAAATGGCCCGCCTGGCATTATGCCCAGTACATGACCTTATGGGACTTTCCTACTTGGCAGTACATCTAC
GTATTAGTCATCGCTATTACCATGGTGATGCGGTTTTGGCAGTACATCAATGGGCGTGGATAGCGGTTTG
ACTCACGGGGATTTCCAAGTCTCCACCCCATTGACGTCAATGGGAGTTTGTTTTGGCACCAAAATCAACG
GGACTTTCCAAAATGTCGTAACAACTCCGCCCCATTGACGCAAATGGGCGGTAGGCGTGTACGGTGGGAG
GTCTATATAAGCAGAGCTGGTTTAGTGAACCGTCAGATCCGCTAGCGCTACCGGTCGCCACCATGGTGAG
CAAGGGCGAGGAGCTGTTCACCGGGGTGGTGCCCATCCTGGTCGAGCTGGACGGCGACGTAAACGGCCAC
AAGTTCAGCGTGTCCGGCGAGGGCGAGGGCGATGCCACCTACGGCAAGCTGACCCTGAAGTTCATCTGCA
CCACCGGCAAGCTGCCCGTGCCCTGGCCCACCCTCGTGACCACCCTGACCTGGGGCGTGCAGTGCTTCAG
CCGCTACCCCGACCACATGAAGCAGCACGACTTCTTCAAGTCCGCCATGCCCGAAGGCTACGTCCAGGAG
CGCACCATCTTCTTCAAGGACGACGGCAACTACAAGACCCGCGCCGAGGTGAAGTTCGAGGGCGACACCC
TGGTGAACCGCATCGAGCTGAAGGGCATCGACTTCAAGGAGGACGGCAACATCCTGGGGCACAAGCTGGA
GTACAACTACATCAGCCACAACGTCTATATCACCGCCGACAAGCAGAAGAACGGCATCAAGGCCAACTTC
AAGATCCGCCACAACATCGAGGACGGCAGCGTGCAGCTCGCCGACCACTACCAGCAGAACACCCCCATCG
GCGACGGCCCCGTGCTGCTGCCCGACAACCACTACCTGAGCACCCAGTCCGCCCTGAGCAAAGACCCCAA
CGAGAAGCGCGATCACATGGTCCTGCTGGAGTTCGTGACCGCCGCCGGGATCACTCTCGGCATGGACGAG
CTGTACAAGTCCGGACTCAGATCTCGAGCGGGCGGTCGGGGAGGCGCAGCACGACCCAATGGACCAGCTG
CTGGAAACAAGATCTGTCAATTTAAGCTGGTTCTGCTGGGGGAGTCTGCGGTAGGCAAAAACAGCCTCGT
CCTCCGCTTTGTCAAGGGACAGTTTCACGAGTACCAGGAGAGCACAATTGGAGCGGCCTTCCTCACACAG
ACTGTCTGCCTGGATGACACAACAGTCAAGTTTGAGATCTGGGACACAGCTGGACAGGAGCGGTATCACA
GCCTGGCCCCCATGTACTATCGGGGGGCCCAGGCTGCCATCGTGGTCTATGACATCACCAACACAGATAC
ATTTGCACGGGCCAAGAACTGGGTGAAGGAGCTACAGAGGCAGGCCAGCCCCAACATCGTCATTGCACTC
GCGGGTAACAAGGCAGACCTGGCCAGCAAGAGAGCCGTGGAATTCCAGGAAGCACAAGCCTATGCAGACG
ACAACAGTTTGCTGTTCATGGAGACATCAGCAAAGACTGCAATGAACGTGAACGAAATCTTCATGGCAAT
AGCTAAGAAGCTTCCCAAGAACGAGCCCCAGAATGCAACTGGTGCTCCAGGCCGAAACCGAGGTGTGGAC
CTCCAGGAGAACAACCCAGCCAGCCGGAGCCAGTGCTGCAGCAACTGACGCGGATCCACCGGATCTAGAT
AACTGATCATAATCAGCCATACCACATTTGTAGAGGTTTTACTTGCTTTAAAAAACCTCCCACACCTCCC
CCTGAACCTGAAACATAAAATGAATGCAATTGTTGTTGTTAACTTGTTTATTGCAGCTTATAATGGTTAC
AAATAAAGCAATAGCATCACAAATTTCACAAATAAAGCATTTTTTTCACTGCATTCTAGTTGTGGTTTGT
CCAAACTCATCAATGTATCTTAAGGCGTAAATTGTAAGCGTTAATATTTTGTTAAAATTCGCGTTAAATT
TTTGTTAAATCAGCTCATTTTTTAACCAATAGGCCGAAATCGGCAAAATCCCTTATAAATCAAAAGAATA
GACCGAGATAGGGT
[37 nt withheld, positions 2325-2361]
AAAGAACGTGGACTCCAACGTCAAAGG
[49 nt withheld, positions 2389-2437]
T
[91 nt withheld, positions 2439-2529]
G
[124 nt withheld, positions 2531-2654]
CAGGTGGCACTTTTCGGGGAAATGTGCGCGGAACCCCTATTTGTTTATTTTTCTAAATACATTCAAATAT
GTATCCGCTCATGAGACAATAACCCTGATAAATGCTTCAATAATATTGAAAAAGGAAGAGTCCTGAGGCG
GAAAGAACCAGCTGTGGAATGTGTGTCAGTTAGGGTGTGGAAAGTCCCCAGGCTCCCCAGCAGGCAGAAG
TATGCAAAGCATGCATCTCAATTAGTCAGCAACCAGGTGTGGAAAGTCCCCAGGCTCCCCAGCAGGCAGA
AGTATGCAAAGCATGCATCTCAATTAGTCAGCAACCATAGTCCCGCCCCTAACTCCGCCCATCCCGCCCC
TAACTCCGCCCAGTTCCGCCCATTCTCCGCCCCATGGCTGACTAATTTTTTTTATTTATGCAGAGGCCGA
GGCCGCCTCGGCCTCTGAGCTATTCCAGAAGTAGTGAGGAGGCTTTTTTGGAGGCCTAGGCTTTTGCAAA
GATCGATCAAGAGACAGGATGAGGATCGTTTCGCATGATTGAACAAGATGGATTGCACGCAGGTTCTCCG
GCCGCTTGGGTGGAGAGGCTATTCGGCTATGACTGGGCACAACAGACAATCGGCTGCTCTGATGCCGCCG
TGTTCCGGCTGTCAGCGCAGGGGCGCCCGGTTCTTTTTGTCAAGACCGACCTGTCCGGTGCCCTGAATGA
ACTGCAAGACGAGGCAGCGCGGCTATCGTGGCTGGCCACGACGGGCGTTCCTTGCGCAGCTGTGCTCGAC
GTTGTCACTGAAGCGGGAAGGGACTGGCTGCTATTGGGCGAAGTGCCGGGGCAGGATCTCCTGTCATCTC
ACCTTGCTCCTGCCGAGAAAGTATCCATCATGGCTGATGCAATGCGGCGGCTGCATACGCTTGATCCGGC
TACCTGCCCATTCGACCACCAAGCGAAACATCGCATCGAGCGAGCACGTACTCGGATGGAAGCCGGTCTT
GTCGATCAGGATGATCTGGACGAAGAGCATCAGGGGCTCGCGCCAGCCGAACTGTTCGCCAGGCTCAAGG
CGAGCATGCCCGACGGCGAGGATCTCGTCGTGACCCATGGCGATGCCTGCTTGCCGAATATCATGGTGGA
AAATGGCCGCTTTTCTGGATTCATCGACTGTGGCCGGCTGGGTGTGGCGGACCGCTATCAGGACATAGCG
TTGGCTACCCGTGATATTGCTGAAGAGCTTGGCGGCGAATGGGCTGACCGCTTCCTCGTGCTTTACGGTA
TCGCCGCTCCCGATTCGCAGCGCATCGCCTTCTATCGCCTTCTTGACGAGTTCTTCTGAGCGGGACTCTG
GGGTTCGAAATGACCGACCAAGCGACGCCCAACCTGCCATCACGAGATTTCGATTCCACCGCCGCCTTCT
ATGAAAGGTTGGGCTTCGGAATCGTTTTCCGGGACGCCGGCTGGATGATCCTCCAGCGCGGGGATCTCAT
GCTGGAGTTCTTCGCCCACCCTAGGGGGAGGCTAACTGAAACACGGAAGGAGACAATACCGGAAGGAACC
CGCGCTATGACGGCAATAAAAAGACAGAATAAAACGCACGGTGTTGGGTCGTTTGTTCATAAACGCGGGG
TTCGGTCCCAGGGCTGGCACTCTGTCGATACCCCACCGAGACCCCATTGGGGCCAATACGCCCGCGTTTC
TTCCTTTTCCCCACCCCACCCCCCAAGTTCGGGTGAAGGCCCAGGGCTCGCAGCCAACGTCGGGGCGGCA
GGCCCTGCCATAGCCTCAGGTTACTCATATATACTTTAGATTGATTTAAAACTTCATTTTTAATTTAAAA
GGATCTAGGTGAAGATCCTTTTTGATAATCTCATGACCAAAATCCCTTAACGTGAGTTTTCGTTCCACTG
AGCGTCAGACCCCGTAGAAAAGATCAAAGGATCTTCTTGAGATCCTTTTTTTCTGCGCGTAATCTGCTGC
TTGCAAACAAAAAAACCACCGCTACCAGCGGTGGTTTGTTTGCCGGATCAAGAGCTACCAACTCTTTTTC
CGAAGGTAACTGGCTTCAGCAGAGCGCAGATACCAAATACTGTTCTTCTAGTGTAGCCGTAGTTAGGCCA
CCACTTCAAGAACTCTGTATCACCGCCTACATACCTCGCTCTGCTAATCCTGTTACCAGTGGCTGCTGCC
AGTGGCGATAAGTCGTGTCTTACCGGGTTGGACTCAAGACGATAGTTACCGGATAAGGCGCAGCGGTCGG
GCTGAACGGGGGGTTCGTGCACACAGCCCAGCTTGGAGCGAACGACCTACACCGAACTGAGATACCTACA
GCGTGAGCTATGAGAAAGCGCCACGCTTCCCGAAGGGAGAAAGGCGGACAGGTATCCGGTAAGCGGCAGG
GTCGGAACAGGAGAGCGCACGAGGGAGCTTCCAGGGGGAAACGCCTGGTATCTTTATAGTCCTGTCGGGT
TTCGCCACCTCTGACTTGAGCGTCGATTTTTGTGATGCTCGTCAGGGGGGCGGAGCCTATGGAAAAACGC
CAGCAACGCGGCCTTTTTACGGTTCCTGGCCTTTTGCTGGCCTTTTGCTCACATGTTCTTTCCTGCGTTA
TCCCCTGATTCTGTGGATAACCGTATTACCGCCATGCATTAGTTATTAATAGTAATCAATTACGGGGTCA
TTAGTTCATAGCCCATATATGGAGTTCCG
Features (pLannotate 1.2.2; 16 found; start..end, strand, type, name):
      1..304     +  enhancer       CMV enhancer: human cytomegalovirus immediate early enhancer
    305..508     +  promoter       CMV promoter: human cytomegalovirus (CMV) immediate early promoter
    553..1269    +  CDS            ECFP: ECFP is a basic (constitutively fluorescent) cyan fluorescent protein published in 1996, derived from Aequorea victoria. It has low acid sensitivity.
   1270..1289    +  misc_feature   MCS (fragment): multiple cloning site
   1294..1935    +  CDS            RAB5C: RAB5C_HUMAN - Also known as RABL. Experimental evidence at protein level: Swiss-Prot protein existence level 1. Protein transport. Probably involved in vesicular traffic. From Homo sapiens (Human).
   1964..2048    +  CDS            large T antigen (fragment): large T antigen from SV40 (simian virus 40)
   2071..2192    +  polyA_signal   SV40 poly(A) signal: SV40 polyadenylation signal
   2226..2654    -  rep_origin     f1 ori (sequence partly withheld): f1 bacteriophage origin of replication; arrow indicates direction of (+) strand synthesis
   2681..2785    +  promoter       AmpR promoter: bla
   2787..3144    +  promoter       SV40 promoter: SV40 enhancer and early promoter
   3179..3973    +  CDS            NeoR/KanR: aminoglycoside phosphotransferase from Tn5; aph(3')-II (or nptII); confers resistance to neomycin, kanamycin, and G418 (Geneticin®)
   3994..4146    +  CDS            ble (fragment): BLE_KLEPN - Experimental evidence at protein level: Swiss-Prot protein existence level 1. Binding protein with a strong affinity to the bleomycin family of antibiotics. Binds to CL990; an antimitotic-antibiotic compound. From Klebsiella pneumoniae.
   4205..4252    +  polyA_signal   HSV TK poly(A) signal: herpes simplex virus thymidine kinase polyadenylation signal (Cole and Stacy, 1985)
   4343..4359    -  polyA_signal   bGH poly(A) signal (fragment): bovine growth hormone polyadenylation signal
   4581..5169    +  rep_origin     ori: high-copy-number ColE1/pMB1/pBR322/pUC origin of replication
   5284..5343    +  enhancer       CMV enhancer (fragment): human cytomegalovirus immediate early enhancer
