[The description below was written by a language model from this plasmid's Addgene catalogue record and pLannotate feature annotations shown in this document.]
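Description:
ECFP-Rab5C-S35N is a mammalian expression plasmid built on a pEGFP-C1-type backbone in which the fluorescent protein is the cyan variant ECFP. It encodes human RAB5C carrying the S35N substitution, fused through a short remnant of the multiple cloning site to the C-terminus of ECFP, so the tag sits at the N-terminus of the GTPase. Transcription of the fusion is driven by the human cytomegalovirus immediate early enhancer and promoter and terminated by the SV40 polyadenylation signal. The sequenced plasmid is 5,343 nt. The small large T antigen, ble and bGH poly(A) fragments in the annotation appear to be partial matches within backbone sequence rather than functional elements.

Propagation in bacteria relies on a high-copy ColE1/pUC-type origin, and an f1 origin is also present for single-stranded DNA production. A single NeoR/KanR cassette (Tn5 aminoglycoside phosphotransferase) serves both hosts. A bacterial bla-type promoter allows kanamycin selection in E. coli. The adjacent SV40 enhancer and early promoter, together with the HSV TK polyadenylation signal, allows G418 selection of transfected mammalian cells.

The record lists the purpose simply as dominant negative. Serine-to-asparagine substitutions at this conserved nucleotide-binding position in Rab GTPases generally favour the inactive, GDP-bound state and interfere with the function of the endogenous protein. Rab5 proteins act in early endosome trafficking, and the associated study examined endosomal transport requirements for reovirus infection. The construct is therefore suited to perturbing Rab5C-dependent early endocytic steps, with transfected cells identified by cyan fluorescence.
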