Addgene plasmid #110504: ECFP-Rab5C-S35N
Purpose: Dominant Negative
Depositing lab: Terence Dermody & Bernardo Mainou. Depositing organization: Vanderbilt University. Publication: Transport to late endosomes is required for efficient reovirus infection. Mainou BA, Dermody TS. J Virol. 2012 Aug;86(16):8346-58. doi: 10.1128/JVI.00100-12. Epub 2012 Jun 6. PubMed 22674975.
Backbone
  Vector backbone: pEGFP-C1
  Backbone size w/o insert (bp): 4700
  Vector type: Mammalian Expression
Growth in bacteria
  Bacterial resistance: Kanamycin, 50 μg/mL
  Growth temperature: 37°C
  Growth strain: DH5alpha
  Copy number: High Copy
Gene/Insert
  Gene/Insert name: Rab5C-S35N
  Species: H. sapiens (human)
  Mutation: S35N
  Entrez Gene: RAB5C (a.k.a. L1880, RAB5CL, RAB5L, RABL)
  Tag / fusion protein: ECFP (N terminal on backbone)
  Cloning method: Ligation Independent Cloning
Terms and licenses: Academic/Nonprofit Terms; Industry Terms: Not Available to Industry
How to cite: ECFP-Rab5C-S35N was a gift from Terence Dermody & Bernardo Mainou (Addgene plasmid # 110504 ; http://n2t.net/addgene:110504 ; RRID:Addgene_110504)
